>Addgene plasmid #65490 | pTre-Tight-luciferase-Hottip (522) | depositor full sequence | sequence record 148975 | pTre-Tight-luciferase-Hottip (522) sequence 5341 bps
CTCGAGTTTACTCCCTATCAGTGATAGAGAACGTATGTCGAGTTTACTCCCTATCAGTGATAGAGAACGA
TGTCGAGTTTACTCCCTATCAGTGATAGAGAACGTATGTCGAGTTTACTCCCTATCAGTGATAGAGAACG
TATGTCGAGTTTACTCCCTATCAGTGATAGAGAACGTATGTCGAGTTTATCCCTATCAGTGATAGAGAAC
GTATGTCGAGTTTACTCCCTATCAGTGATAGAGAACGTATGTCGAGGTAGGCGTGTACGGTGGGAGGCCT
ATATAAGCAGAGCTCGTTTAGTGAACCGTCAGATCGCCTGGAGAATTCGAGCTCGGTACCCGGGGATCCT
AATACGACTCACTATAGGGAGACCCAAGCTGGCTAGCGTTTAAACTTAAGCTTGGCACCGAGCTCGGATC
CCGCCTTTATCCCAGTGGGGCCCAGACCCGCGCAACCAGGCGGGGAGGGGAGGTGGGCGCGCGATTGGGT
TGCGATCTGGAGCAGTGGGGACAGGTCAGGAACCGGCGCGTATTTCTGCAGTGAGACCACAGGACGGACA
TCGGCGCCTTCGGCTTCGATGGAGTTGCGATTTTGCTCTTTCCAGGGAAACAGTGGCAGGGTGTTTGCTG
CTTATCGGTTCCTGCGGATATGCCTGGGTCCCAGGACATTCCACTGGAGGCTTGGACTGCATTTAGGAGC
CCCTATCCCTTCCCTGTCCACACTGTTAGTGAGCAATTTCATATGTTTGCATTTAGACCGATAGACTCAG
GACGACTCATCACACACACACACAGTGTACACTGACACACTCACATTCGCACACTTAGGTATACAGCCTG
ATCCTTGCTCTGACCTGGTAACAACGCTTCCTCCTCGACTGTGCCTTCTAGAATTCGAGCTCGGTACCCG
GGGATCCTCTAGTCAGCTGACGCGTGCTAGCGCGGCCGCATCGATAAGCTTGTCGACGATATCTCTAGAG
GATCATAATCAGCCATACCACATTTGTAGAGGTTTTACTTGCTTTAAAAAACCTCCCACACCTCCCCCTG
AACCTGAAACATAAAATGAATGCAATTGTTGTTGTTAACTTGTTTATTGCAGCTTATAATGGTTACAAAT
AAAGCAATAGCATCACAAATTTCACAAATAAAGCATTTTTTTCACTGCCTCGAGCTTCCTCGCTCACTGA
CTCGCTGCGCTCGGTCGTTCGGCTGCGGCGAGCGGTATCAGCTCACTCAAAGGCGGTAATACGGTTATCC
ACAGAATCAGGGGATAACGCAGGAAAGAACATGTGAGCAAAAGGCCAGCAAAAGGCCAGGAACCGTAAAA
AGGCCGCGTTGCTGGCGTTTTTCCATAGGCTCCGCCCCCCTGACGAGCATCACAAAAATCGACGCTCAAG
TCAGAGGTGGCGAAACCCGACAGGACTATAAAGATACCAGGCGTTTCCCCCTGGAAGCTCCCTCGTGCGC
TCTCCTGTTCCGACCCTGCCGCTTACCGGATACCTGTCCGCCTTTCTCCCTTCGGGAAGCGTGGCGCTTT
CTCAATGCTCACGCTGTAGGTATCTCAGTTCGGTGTAGGTCGTTCGCTCCAAGCTGGGCTGTGTGCACGA
ACCCCCCGTTCAGCCCGACCGCTGCGCCTTATCCGGTAACTATCGTCTTGAGTCCAACCCGGTAAGACAC
GACTTATCGCCACTGGCAGCAGCCACTGGTAACAGGATTAGCAGAGCGAGGTATGTAGGCGGTGCTACAG
AGTTCTTGAAGTGGTGGCCTAACTACGGCTACACTAGAAGGACAGTATTTGGTATCTGCGCTCTGCTGAA
GCCAGTTACCTTCGGAAAAAGAGTTGGTAGCTCTTGATCCGGCAAACAAACCACCGCTGGTAGCGGTGGT
TTTTTTGTTTGCAAGCAGCAGATTACGCGCAGAAAAAAAGGATCTCAAGAAGATCCTTTGATCTTTTCTA
CGGGGTCTGACGCTCAGTGGAACGAAAACTCACGTTAAGGGATTTTGGTCATGAGATTATCAAAAAGGAT
CTTCACCTAGATCCTTTTAAATTAAAAATGAAGTTTTAAATCAATCTAAAGTATATATGAGTAAACTTGG
TCTGACAGTTACCAATGCTTAATCAGTGAGGCACCTATCTCAGCGATCTGTCTATTTCGTTCATCCATAG
TTGCCTGACTCCCCGTCGTGTAGATAACTACGATACGGGAGGGCTTACCATCTGGCCCCAGTGCTGCAAT
GATACCGCGAGACCCACGCTCACCGGCTCCAGATTTATCAGCAATAAACCAGCCAGCCGGAAGGGCCGAG
CGCAGAAGTGGTCCTGCAACTTTATCCGCCTCCATCCAGTCTATTAATTGTTGCCGGGAAGCTAGAGTAA
GTAGTTCGCCAGTTAATAGTTTGCGCAACGTTGTTGCCATTGCTACAGGCATCGTGGTGTCACGCTCGTC
GTTTGGTATGGCTTCATTCAGCTCCGGTTCCCAACGATCAAGGCGAGTTACATGATCCCCCATGTTGTGC
AAAAAAGCGGTTAGCTCCTTCGGTCCTCCGATCGTTGTCAGAAGTAAGTTGGCCGCAGTGTTATCACTCA
TGGTTATGGCAGCACTGCATAATTCTCTTACTGTCATGCCATCCGTAAGATGCTTTTCTGTGACTGGTGA
GTACTCAACCAAGTCATTCTGAGAATAGTGTATGCGGCGACCGAGTTGCTCTTGCCCGGCGTCAATACGG
GATAATACCGCGCCACATAGCAGAACTTTAAAAGTGCTCATCATTGGAAAACGTTCTTCGGGGCGAAAAC
TCTCAAGGATCTTACCGCTGTTGAGATCCAGTTCGATGTAACCCACTCGTGCACCCAACTGATCTTCAGC
ATCTTTTACTTTCACCAGCGTTTCTGGGTGAGCAAAAACAGGAAGGCAAAATGCCGCAAAAAAGGGAATA
AGGGCGACACGGAAATGTTGAATACTCATACTCTTCCTTTTTCAATATTATTGAAGCATTTATCAGGGTT
ATTGTCTCATGAGCGGATACATATTTGAATGTATTTAGAAAAATAAACAAATAGGGGTTCCGCGCACATT
TCCCAGATCTTGCATCTCAATTAGTCAGCAACCATAGTCCCGCCCCTAACTCCGCCCATCCCGCCCCTAA
CTCCGCCCAGTTCCGCCCATTCTCCGCCCCATCGCTGACTAATTTTTTTTATTTATGCAGAGGCCGAGGC
CGCCTCGGCCTCTGAGCTATTCCAGAAGTAGTGAGGAGGCTTTTTTGGAGGCCTAGGCTTTTGCAAAAAG
CTTAAGCTTGGCAATCCGGTACTGTTGGTAAAGCCACCATGGAAGATGCCAAAAACATTAAGAAGGGCCC
AGCGCCATTCTACCCACTCGAAGACGGGACCGCCGGCGAGCAGCTGCACAAAGCCATGAAGCGCTACGCC
CTGGTGCCCGGCACCATCGCCTTTACCGACGCACATATCGAGGTGGACATTACCTACGCCGAGTACTTCG
AGATGAGCGTTCGGCTGGCAGAAGCTATGAAGCGCTATGGGCTGAATACAAACCATCGGATCGTGGTGTG
CAGCGAGAATAGCTTGCAGTTCTTCATGCCCGTGTTGGGTGCCCTGTTCATCGGTGTGGCTGTGGCCCCA
GCTAACGACATCTACAACGAGCGCGAGCTGCTGAACAGCATGGGCATCAGCCAGCCCACCGTCGTATTCG
TGAGCAAGAAAGGGCTGCAAAAGATCCTCAACGTGCAAAAGAAGCTACCGATCATACAAAAGATCATCAT
CATGGATAGCAAGACCGACTACCAGGGCTTCCAAAGCATGTACACCTTCGTGACTTCCCATTTGCCACCC
GGCTTCAACGAGTACGACTTCGTGCCCGAGAGCTTCGACCGGGACAAAACCATCGCCCTGATCATGAACA
GTAGTGGCAGTACCGGATTGCCCAAGGGCGTAGCCCTACCGCACCGCACCGCTTGTGTCCGATTCAGTCA
TGCCCGCGACCCCATCTTCGGCAACCAGATCATCCCCGACACCGCTATCCTCAGCGTGGTGCCATTTCAC
CACGGCTTCGGCATGTTCACCACGCTGGGCTACTTGATCTGCGGCTTTCGGGTCGTGCTCATGTACCGCT
TCGAGGAGGAGCTATTCTTGCGCAGCTTGCAAGACTATAAGATTCAATCTGCCCTGCTGGTGCCCACACT
ATTTAGCTTCTTCGCTAAGAGCACTCTCATCGACAAGTACGACCTAAGCAACTTGCACGAGATCGCCAGC
GGCGGGGCGCCGCTCAGCAAGGAGGTAGGTGAGGCCGTGGCCAAACGCTTCCACCTACCAGGCATCCGCC
AGGGCTACGGCCTGACAGAAACAACCAGCGCCATTCTGATCACCCCCGAAGGGGACGACAAGCCTGGCGC
AGTAGGCAAGGTGGTGCCCTTCTTCGAGGCTAAGGTGGTGGACTTGGACACCGGTAAGACACTGGGTGTG
AACCAGCGCGGCGAGCTGTGCGTCCGTGGCCCCATGATCATGAGCGGCTACGTTAACAACCCCGAGGCTA
CAAACGCTCTCATCGACAAGGACGGCTGGCTGCACAGCGGCGACATCGCCTACTGGGACGAGGACGAGCA
CTTCTTCATCGTGGACCGGCTGAAGAGCCTGATCAAATACAAGGGCTACCAGGTAGCCCCAGCCGAACTG
GAGAGCATCCTGCTGCAACACCCCAACATCTTCGACGCCGGGGTCGCCGGCCTGCCCGACGACGATGCCG
GCGAGCTGCCCGCCGCAGTCGTCGTGCTGGAACACGGTAAAACCATGACCGAGAAGGAGATCGTGGACTA
TGTGGCCAGCCAGGTTACAACCGCCAAGAAGCTGCGCGGTGGTGTTGTGTTCGTGGACGAGGTGCCTAAA
GGACTGACCGGCAAGTTGGACGCCCGCAAGATCCGCGAGATTCTCATTAAGGCCAAGAAGGGCGGCAAGA
TCGCCGTGTAATAATTCTAGAGTCGGGGCGGCCGGCCGCTTCGAGCAGACATGATAAGATACATTGATGA
GTTTGGACAAACCACAACTAGAATGCAGTGAAAAAAATGCTTTATTTGTGAAATTTGTGATGCTATTGCT
TTATTTGTAACCATTATAAGCTGCAATAAACAAGTTAACAACAACAATTGCATTCATTTTATGTTTCAGG
TTCAGGGGGAGGTGTGGGAGGTTTTTTAAAGCAAGTAAAACCTCTACAAATGTGGTAAAATCGATAAGGA
TCCGAAAAGTGCCACCTGACGTCTAAGAAACCATTATTATCATGACATTAACCTATAAAAATAGGCGTAT
CACGAGGCCCTTTCGTCTTCA
Features (pLannotate 1.2.2; 14 found; start..end, strand, type, name):
      4..318     +  promoter       tight TRE promoter: Tet-responsive promoter PTight, consisting of seven tet operator sequences followed by the minimal CMV promoter
    323..350     +  misc_feature   MCS (fragment): pUC18/19 multiple cloning site
    350..368     +  promoter       T7 promoter: promoter for bacteriophage T7 RNA polymerase
    462..518     +  ncRNA          HOTTIP 1: Accession: RF02040 - HOXA transcript at the distal tip, conserved region 1
    891..922     +  misc_feature   MCS (fragment): pUC18/19 multiple cloning site
    981..1064    +  CDS            large T antigen (fragment): large T antigen from SV40 (simian virus 40)
   1087..1168    +  polyA_signal   SV40 poly(A) signal: SV40 polyadenylation signal
   1350..1938    -  rep_origin     ori: high-copy-number ColE1/pMB1/pBR322/pUC origin of replication
   2109..2969    -  CDS            AmpR: β-lactamase; bla; confers resistance to ampicillin, carbenicillin, and related antibiotics
   2970..3074    -  promoter       AmpR promoter: bla
   3091..3287    +  promoter       SV40 promoter: SV40 early promoter
   3329..4981    +  CDS            luciferase: firefly luciferase synthetic luc2 version of the luciferase gene
   5025..5146    -  polyA_signal   SV40 poly(A) signal: SV40 polyadenylation signal
   5169..5237    -  CDS            large T antigen (fragment): large T antigen from SV40 (simian virus 40)
