[The description below was written by a language model from this plasmid's Addgene catalogue record and pLannotate feature annotations shown in this document.]
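Description:
pTre-Tight-luciferase-Hottip (522) is a 5,341 bp mammalian expression and luciferase reporter plasmid built on the pTre-tight-SV40-luciferase backbone. A 718 bp fragment of the human long non-coding RNA HOTTIP (also known as HOXA-AS6 or HOXA13-AS1) was inserted by Gibson cloning. It is propagated in E. coli through a ColE1/pUC-type origin and selected with ampicillin via the β-lactamase gene and its own promoter. The catalogue entry lists it as low copy, although the annotated origin is of the type usually described as high copy.

The plasmid carries two separate mammalian transcription units. In the first, the tight TRE promoter (seven tet operator repeats upstream of a minimal CMV promoter) drives the HOTTIP insert. This insert sits between remnants of a pUC-style multiple cloning site and is followed by an SV40 polyadenylation signal. Transcription from this promoter requires a tetracycline-controlled transactivator supplied by the host cell or a co-transfected plasmid, so lncRNA expression can be controlled with doxycycline. A short T7 promoter lies just upstream of the insert. The annotation software recognised only the conserved region 1 of HOTTIP within the insert. In the second unit, the SV40 early promoter constitutively drives synthetic firefly luciferase (luc2), with an SV40 poly(A) signal annotated downstream of the coding sequence. The record does not spell out the role of this cassette, but it is presumably an internal reporter for transfection efficiency or normalisation. The small "large T antigen" fragments in the table are simply parts of the SV40 polyadenylation regions.

The depositors describe the construct as a positive control for a lncRNA expression assay.
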