Addgene plasmid #65490: pTre-Tight-luciferase-Hottip (522)
Purpose: positive control for lncRNA expression assay
Depositing lab: Roderic Guigo & Rory Johnson. Depositing organization: Centre for Genomic Regulation (CRG).
Backbone
  Vector backbone: pTre-tight-SV40-luciferase
  Backbone manufacturer: Guigo lab, Addgene plasmid 65489
  Vector type: Mammalian Expression, Luciferase
Growth in bacteria
  Bacterial resistance: Ampicillin, 100 μg/mL
  Growth temperature: 37°C
  Growth strain: DH5alpha
  Copy number: Low Copy
Gene/Insert
  Gene/Insert name: Hottip
  Species: H. sapiens (human)
  Insert size (bp): 718
  Entrez Gene: HOTTIP (a.k.a. HOXA-AS6, HOXA13-AS1, NCRNA00213)
  Promoter: tight TRE promoter
  Cloning method: Gibson Cloning
  Sequencing primers: 5′ C328F AGGCGTATCACGAGGCCCTTTCGT; 3′ C328R TATTACCGCCTTTGAGTGAGCTGA
Terms and licenses: Academic/Nonprofit Terms; Industry Terms: Not Available to Industry
How to cite: pTre-Tight-luciferase-Hottip (522) was a gift from Roderic Guigo & Rory Johnson (Addgene plasmid # 65490 ; http://n2t.net/addgene:65490 ; RRID:Addgene_65490)
