>Addgene plasmid #65490 | pTre-Tight-luciferase-Hottip (522) | addgene partial sequence | sequence record 150734 | pCEP-fwd 5'-AGAGCTCGTTTAGTGAACCG-3'
TAATACGACTCACTATAGGGAGACCCAAGCTGGCTAGCGTTTAAACTTAAGCTTGGCACCGAGCTCGGAT
CCCGCCTTTATCCCAGTGGGGCCCAGACCCGCGCAACCAGGCGGGGAGGGGAGGTGGGCGCGCGATTGGG
TTGCGATCTGGAGCAGTGGGGACAGGTCAGGAACCGGCGCGTATTTCTGCAGTGAGACCACAGGACGGAC
ATCGGCGCCTTCGGCTTCGATGGAGTTGCGATTTTGCTCTTTCCAGGGAAACAGTGGCAGGGTGTTTGCT
GCTTATCGGTTCCTGCGGATATGCCTGGGTCCCAGGACATTCCACTGGAGGCTTGGACTGCATTTAGGAG
CCCCTATCCCTTCCCTGTCCACACTGTTAGTGAGCAATTTCATATGTTTGCATTTAGACCGATAGACTCA
GGACGACTCATCACACACACACACAGTGTACACTGACACACTCACATTCGCACACTTAGGTATACAGCCT
GATCCTTGCTCTGACCTGGTAACAACGCTTCCTCCTCGACTGTGCCTTCTAGAATTCGAGCTCGGTACCC
GGGGATCCTCTAGTCAGCTGACGCGTGCTAGCGCGGCCGCATCGATAAGCTTGTCGACGATATCTCTAGA
GGATCATAATCAGCCATACCACATTTGTAGAGGTTTTACTTGCTTTAAAAAACCTCCCACACCTCCCCCT
GAACCTGAAACATAAAATGAATGCAATTGTTGTTGTTAACTTGTTTATTGCAGCTTATAATGGTTACAAA
TAAAGCAATAGCATCACAAATTTCACAAATAAAGCATTTTTT
