>Addgene plasmid #65490 | pTre-Tight-luciferase-Hottip (522) | addgene partial sequence | sequence record 150736 | EBV-rev 5'-GTGGTTTGTCCAAACTCATC-3'
AGAATTATTACACGGCGATCTTGCCGCCCTTCTTGGCCTTAATGAGAATCTCGCGGATCTTGCGGGCGTC
CAACTTGCCGGTCAGTCCTTTAGGCACCTCGTCCACGAACACAACACCACCGCGCAGCTTCTTGGCGGTT
GTAACCTGGCTGGCCACATAGTCCACGATCTCCTTCTCGGTCATGGTTTTACCGTGTTCCAGCACGACGA
CTGCGGCGGGCAGCTCGCCGGCATCGTCGTCGGGCAGGCCGGCGACCCCGGCGTCGAAGATGTTGGGGTG
TTGCAGCAGGATGCTCTCCAGTTCGGCTGGGGCTACCTGGTAGCCCTTGTATTTGATCAGGCTCTTCAGC
CGGTCCACGATGAAGAAGTGCTCGTCCTCGTCCCAGTAGGCGATGTCGCCGCTGTGCAGCCAGCCGTCCT
TGTCGATGAGAGCGTTTGTAGCCTCGGGGTTGTTAACGTAGCCGCTCATGATCATGGGGCCACGGACGCA
CAGCTCGCCGCGCTGGTTCACACCCAGTGTCTTACCGGTGTCCAAGTCCACCACCTTAGCCTCGAAGAAG
GGCACCACCTTGCCTACTGCGCCAGGCTTGTCGTCCCCTTCGGGGGTGATCAGAATGGCGCTGGTTGTTT
CTGTCAGGCCGTAGCCCTGGCGGATGCCTGGTAGGTGGAAGCGTTTGGCCACGGCCTCACCTACCTCCTT
GCTGAGCGGCGCCCCGCCGCTGGCGATCTCGTGCAAGTTGCTTAGGTCGTACTTGTCGATGAGAGTGCTC
TTAGCGAAGAAGCTAAATAGTGTGGGCACCAGCAGGGCAGATTGAATCTTATAGTCTTGCAAGCTGCGCA
AGAATAGCTCCTCCTCGAAGCGGTACATGAGCACGACCCGAAAGCCGCAGATCAAGTAGCCCAGCGTGGT
GAACATGCC
